Addgene plasmid #64647: HcRed-pcw107-V5
Purpose: (control) when used to produce lentivirus, express physiological levels of insert
Depositing lab: David Sabatini & Kris Wood. Depositing organization: Whitehead Institute for Biomedical Research. Publication: Systematic identification of signaling pathways with potential to confer anticancer drug resistance. Martz CA, Ottina KA, Singleton KR, Jasper JS, Wardell SE, Peraza-Penton A, Anderson GR, Winter PS, Wang T, Alley HM, Kwong LN, Cooper ZA, Tetzlaff M, Chen PL, Rathmell JC, Flaherty KT, Wargo JA, McDonnell DP, Sabatini DM, Wood KC. Sci Signal. 2014 Dec 23;7(357):ra121. doi: 10.1126/scisignal.aaa1877. PubMed 25538079.
Backbone
  Vector backbone: pcw107 (V5)
  Backbone manufacturer: John Doench/Kathleen Ottina
  Backbone size w/o insert (bp): 9240
  Vector type: Lentiviral
  Selectable markers: Puromycin
Growth in bacteria
  Bacterial resistance: Ampicillin, 100 μg/mL
  Growth temperature: 37°C
  Growth strain: Stbl3
  Copy number: Unknown
Gene/Insert
  Gene/Insert name: n/a
  Insert size (bp): 687
  Promoter: PGK
  Tag / fusion protein: V5 (C terminal on backbone)
  Cloning method: Gateway Cloning
  Sequencing primers: 5′ hPGK-F; 3′ WPRE-R
Resource information
  A portion of this plasmid was derived from a plasmid made by: David Root (Addgene plasmid # 25892)
Terms and licenses: Academic/Nonprofit Terms; Industry Terms: Not Available to Industry
Depositor comments: TACT (N-term barcode, 17 nt upstream of CDS start). Working name: CTK-X1-V5
How to cite: HcRed-pcw107-V5 was a gift from David Sabatini & Kris Wood (Addgene plasmid # 64647 ; http://n2t.net/addgene:64647 ; RRID:Addgene_64647)
