[The description below was written by a language model from this plasmid's Addgene catalogue record and the feature table of its GenBank file.]
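Description:
HcRed-pcw107-V5 is a lentiviral expression plasmid built on the pcw107 (V5) backbone, recorded as about 9.2 kb without insert, and serves as a control member of a vector series designed to express inserts at roughly physiological levels after lentiviral delivery. It is propagated in bacteria under ampicillin selection, in a recombination-deficient strain of the kind usually chosen to keep lentiviral repeat sequences stable. Transduced mammalian cells are selected with puromycin. The copy number is listed as unknown, and the origin of replication and the promoter driving the puromycin marker are not stated.

The catalogue lists the insert name as "n/a", but the plasmid name and the accompanying sequence record identify the payload as HcRed1, a mammalian codon-optimized far-red fluorescent variant of the Heteractis crispa chromoprotein. This 687 bp insert was introduced by Gateway recombination. It is driven by the PGK promoter, a moderate-strength constitutive promoter consistent with the aim of avoiding strong overexpression, and the backbone supplies a C-terminal V5 epitope tag for detection. The 3′ sequencing primer name implies a WPRE downstream of the insert, an element that typically enhances transcript stability and expression. The depositor also notes a short barcode lying 17 nucleotides upstream of the coding sequence start, which presumably allows the construct to be identified in pooled experiments.

The available feature table covers only the HcRed1 coding region, so LTRs, the packaging signal and other backbone elements are not documented here. As an inert fluorescent protein control, the plasmid accompanies signalling-pathway constructs used to screen for pathways that can confer resistance to anticancer drugs.
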