LOCUS       Exported 687 bp ds-DNA linear SYN 28-MAY-2021
DEFINITION  (control) when used to produce lentivirus, express physiological
            levels of insert .
ACCESSION   .
VERSION     .
KEYWORDS    HcRed-pcw107-V5
SOURCE      synthetic DNA construct
  ORGANISM  synthetic DNA construct
REFERENCE   1 (bases 1 to 687)
  AUTHORS   Martz CA, Ottina KA, Singleton KR, Jasper JS, Wardell SE,
            Peraza-Penton A, Anderson GR, Winter PS, Wang T, Alley HM, Kwong LN,
            Cooper ZA, Tetzlaff M, Chen PL, Rathmell JC, Flaherty KT, Wargo JA,
            McDonnell DP, Sabatini DM, Wood KC
  TITLE     Systematic identification of signaling pathways with potential to
            confer anticancer drug resistance.
  JOURNAL   Sci Signal. 2014 Dec 23;7(357):ra121. doi:
            10.1126/scisignal.aaa1877.
  PUBMED    25538079
REFERENCE   2 (bases 1 to 687)
  AUTHORS   .
  TITLE     Direct Submission
  JOURNAL   Exported May 28, 2021 from SnapGene Server 1.1.58
            http://www.snapgene.com
FEATURES             Location/Qualifiers
     source          1..687
                     /organism="synthetic DNA construct"
                     /mol_type="other DNA"
     CDS             1..684
                     /codon_start=1
                     /product="far-red fluorescent variant of Heteractis crispa
                     chromoprotein"
                     /label=HcRed1
                     /note="mammalian codon-optimized"
                     /translation="MVSGLLKESMRIKMYMEGTVNGHYFKCEGEGDGNPFAGTQSMRIH
                     VTEGAPLPFAFDILAPCCEYGSRTFVHHTAEIPDFFKQSFPEGFTWERTTTYEDGGILT
                     AHQDTSLEGNCLIYKVKVHGTNFPADGPVMKNKSGGWEPSTEVVYPENGVLCGRNVMAL
                     KVGDRHLICHHYTSYRSKKAVRALTMPGFHFTDIRLQMLRKKKDEYFELYEASVARYSD
                     LPEKAN"
ORIGIN
        1 atggtgagcg gcctgctgaa ggagagtatg cgcatcaaga tgtacatgga gggcaccgtg
       61 aacggccact acttcaagtg cgagggcgag ggcgacggca accccttcgc cggcacccag
      121 agcatgagaa tccacgtgac cgagggcgcc cccctgccct tcgccttcga catcctggcc
      181 ccctgctgcg agtacggcag caggaccttc gtgcaccaca ccgccgagat ccccgacttc
      241 ttcaagcaga gcttccccga gggcttcacc tgggagagaa ccaccaccta cgaggacggc
      301 ggcatcctga ccgcccacca ggacaccagc ctggagggca actgcctgat ctacaaggtg
      361 aaggtgcacg gcaccaactt ccccgccgac ggccccgtga tgaagaacaa gagcggcggc
      421 tgggagccca gcaccgaggt ggtgtacccc gagaacggcg tgctgtgcgg ccggaacgtg
      481 atggccctga aggtgggcga ccggcacctg atctgccacc actacaccag ctaccggagc
      541 aagaaggccg tgcgcgccct gaccatgccc ggcttccact tcaccgacat ccggctccag
      601 atgctgcgga agaagaagga cgagtacttc gagctgtacg aggccagcgt ggcccggtac
      661 agcgacctgc ccgagaaggc caacttg
//
