>Addgene plasmid #64647 | HcRed-pcw107-V5 | addgene partial sequence | sequence record 110900 | hPGK-F 5'-GTGTTCCGCATTCTGCAAG-3'
TCACCGACCTCTCTCCCCAGGGGCTAGCATCGATGGATCAACAAGTTTGTACAAAAAAGTTGGCTACTGC
GGCGGCGGCACCATGGTGAGCGGCCTGCTGAAGGAGAGTATGCGCATCAAGATGTACATGGAGGGCACCG
TGAACGGCCACTACTTCAAGTGCGAGGGCGAGGGCGACGGCAACCCCTTCGCCGGCACCCAGAGCATGAG
AATCCACGTGACCGAGGGCGCCCCCCTGCCCTTCGCCTTCGACATCCTGGCCCCCTGCTGCGAGTACGGC
AGCAGGACCTTCGTGCACCACACCGCCGAGATCCCCGACTTCTTCAAGCAGAGCTTCCCCGAGGGCTTCA
CCTGGGAGAGAACCACCACCTACGAGGACGGCGGCATCCTGACCGCCCACCAGGACACCAGCCTGGAGGG
CAACTGCCTGATCTACAAGGTGAAGGTGCACGGCACCAACTTCCCCGCCGACGGCCCCGTGATGAAGAAC
AAGAGCGGCGGCTGGGAGCCCAGCACCGAGGTGGTGTACCCCGAGAACGGCGTGCTGTGCGGCCGGAACG
TGATGGCCCTGAAGGTGGGCGACCGGCACCTGATCTGCCACCACTACACCAGCTACCGGAGCAAGAAGGC
CGTGCGCGCCCTGACCATGCCCGGCTTCCACTTCACCGACATCCGGCTCCAGATGCTGC
