>Addgene plasmid #64647 | HcRed-pcw107-V5 | addgene partial sequence | sequence record 117992 | M13-Rev 5'-CAGGAAACAGCTATGACC-3'
GCTGGAGCTGCAAGCTTAATGTAGTCTTATGCAATACTCTTGTAGTCTTGCAACATGGTAACGATGAGTT
AGCAACATGCCTTACAAGGAGAGAAAAAGCACCGTGCATGCCGATTGGTGGAAGTAAGGTGGTACGATCG
TGCCTTATTAGGAAGGCAACAGACGGGTCTGACATGGATTGGACGAACCACTGAATTGCCGCATTGCAGA
GATATTGTATTTAAGTGCCTAGCTCGATACATAAACGGGTCTCTCTGGTTAGACCAGATCTGAGCCTGGG
AGCTCTCTGGCTAACTAGGGAACCCACTGCTTAAGCCTCAATAAAGCTTGCCTTGAGTGCTTCAAGTAGT
GTGTGCCCGTCTGTTGTGTGACTCTGGTAACTAGAGATCCCTCAGACCCTTTTAGTCAGTGTGGAAAATC
TCTAGCAGTGGCGCCCGAACAGGGACTTGAAAGCGAAAGGGAAACCAGAGGAGCTCTCTCGACGCAGGAC
TCGGCTTGCTGAAGCGCGCACGGCAAGAGGCGAGGGGCGGCGACTGGTGAGTACGCCAAAAATTTTGACT
AGCGGAGGCTAGAAGGAGAGAGATGGGTGCGAGAGCGTCAGTATTAAGCGGGGGAGAATTAGATCGCGAT
