>Addgene plasmid #64647 | HcRed-pcw107-V5 | addgene partial sequence | sequence record 117993 | WPRE-R 5'-CATAGCGTAAAAGGAGCAACA-3'
GAGGTTGATTGTCGACTTAACGCGGTCATTACTACGTAGAATCGAGACCGAGGAGAGGGTTAGGGATAGG
CTTACCACCGGTAACCACTTTGTACAAGAAAGTTGGCAACAAGTTGGCCTTCTCGGGCAGGTCGCTGTAC
CGGGCCACGCTGGCCTCGTACAGCTCGAAGTACTCGTCCTTCTTCTTCCGCAGCATCTGGAGCCGGATGT
CGGTGAAGTGGAAGCCGGGCATGGTCAGGGCGCGCACGGCCTTCTTGCTCCGGTAGCTGGTGTAGTGGTG
GCAGATCAGGTGCCGGTCGCCCACCTTCAGGGCCATCACGTTCCGGCCGCACAGCACGCCGTTCTCGGGG
TACACCACCTCGGTGCTGGGCTCCCAGCCGCCGCTCTTGTTCTTCATCACGGGGCCGTCGGCGGGGAAGT
TGGTGCCGTGCACCTTCACCTTGTAGATCAGGCAGTTGCCCTCCAGGCTGGTGTCCTGGTGGGCGGTCAG
GATGCCGCCGTCCTCGTAGGTGGTGGTTCTCTCCCAGGTGAAGCCCTCGGGGAAGCTCTGCTTGAAGAAG
TCGGGGATCTCGGCGGTGTGGTGCACGAAGGTCCTGCTGCCGTACTCGCAGCA
