>Addgene plasmid #64647 | HcRed-pcw107-V5 | addgene partial sequence | sequence record 118386 | M13-F20 5'-TGTAAAACGACGGCCAGT-3'
GGGCGATTGGGTACGTCCCTAGGCCTCCAAAAAAGCCTCCTCACTACTTCTGGAATAGCTCAGAGGCCGA
GGCGGCCTCGGCCTCTGCATAAATAAAAAAAATTAGTCAGCCATGGGGCGGAGAATGGGCGGAACTGGGC
GGAGTTAGGGGCGGGATGGGCGGAGTTAGGGGCGGGATAGCTAGAGCCAGACATGATAAGATACATTGAT
GAGTTTGGACAAACCACAACTAGAATGCAGTGAAAAAAATGCTTTATTTGTGAAATTTGTGATGCTATTG
CTTTATTTGTAACCATTATAAGCTGCAATAAACAAGTTCCTCTCACTCTCTGATATTCATTTCTTTGCAA
GTTATAAATACTGAATAATAAGATGACATGAACTACTATACGTACTGCTAGAGATTTTCCACACTGACTA
AAAGGGTCTGAGGGATCTCTAGTTACCAGAGTCACACAACAGACGGGCACACACTACTTGAAGCACTCAA
GGCAAGCTTTATTGAGGCTTAAGCAGTGGGTTCCCTAGTTAGCCAGAGAGCTCCCAGGCTCAGATCTGGT
CTAACCAGAGAGACCCAGTACAAGCAAAAAGCAGATCTTGTCTTCGTTGGGAGTGAATTAGCCCTTCCAG
T
